>Addgene plasmid #175787 | pSAB35 | addgene full sequence | sequence record 348166 | Addgene NGS Result
GTTGGACTCAAGACGATAGTTACCGGATAAGGCGCAGCGGTCGGGCTGAACGGGGGGTTCGTGCACACAG
CCCAGCTTGGAGCGAACGACCTACACCGAACTGAGATACCTACAGCGTGAGCTATGAGAAAGCGCCACGC
TTCCCGAAGGGAGAAAGGCGGACAGGTATCCGGTAAGCGGCAGGGTCGGAACAGGAGAGCGCACGAGGGA
GCTTCCAGGGGGAAACGCCTGGTATCTTTATAGTCCTGTCGGGTTTCGCCACCTCTGACTTGAGCGTCGA
TTTTTGTGATGCTCGTCAGGGGGGCGGAGCCTATGGAAAAACGCCAGCAACGCGGCCTTTTTACGGTTCC
TGGCCTTTTGCTGGCCTTTTGCTCACATGTTCTTTCCTGCGTTATCCCCTGATTCTGTGGATAACCGTAT
TACCGCCTTTGAGTGAGCTGATACCGCTCGCCGCAGCCGAACGACCGAGCGCAGCGAGTCAGTGAGCGAG
GAAGCGGAAGAGCGCCTGATGCGGTATTTTCTCCTTACGCATCTGTGCGGTATTTCACACCGCAATGGTG
CACTCTCAGTACAATCTGCTCTGATGCCGCATAGTTAAGCCAGTATACACTCCGCTATCGCTACGTGACT
GGGTCATGGCTGCGCCCCGACACCCGCCAACACCCGCTGACGCGCCCTGACGGGCTTGTCTGCTCCCGGC
ATCCGCTTACAGACAAGCTGTGACCGTCTCCGGGAGCTGCATGTGTCAGAGGTTTTCACCGTCATCACCG
AAACGCGCGAGGCAGCTGCGGTAAAGCTCATCAGCGTGGTCGTGAAGCGATTCACAGATGTCTGCCTGTT
CATCCGCGTCCAGCTCGTTGAGTTTCTCCAGAAGCGTTAATGTCTGGCTTCTGATAAAGCGGGCCATGTT
AAGGGCGGTTTTTTCCTGTTTGGTCACTGATGCCTCCGTGTAAGGGGGATTTCTGTTCATGGGGGTAATG
ATACCGATGAAACGAGAGAGGATGCTCACGATACGGGTTACTGATGATGAACATGCCCGGTTACTGGAAC
GTTGTGAGGGTAAACAACTGGCGGTATGGATGCGGCGGGACCAGAGAAAAATCACTCAGGGTCAATGCCA
GCGCTTCGTTAATACAGATGTAGGTGTTCCACAGGGTAGCCAGCAGCATCCTGCGATGCAGATCCGGAAC
ATAATGGTGCAGGGCGCTGACTTCCGCGTTTCCAGACTTTACGAAACACGGAAACCGAAGACCATTCATG
TTGTTGCTCAGGTCGCAGACGTTTTGCAGCAGCAGTCGCTTCACGTTCGCTCGCGTATCGGTGATTCATT
CTGCTAACCAGTAAGGCAACCCCGCCAGCCTAGCCGGGTCCTCAACGACAGGAGCACGATCATGCGCACC
CGTGGGGCCGCCATGCCGGCGATAATGGCCTGCTTCTCGCCGAAACGTTTGGTGGCGGGACCAGTGACGA
AGGCTTGAGCGAGGGCGTGCAAGATTCCGAATACCGCAAGCGACAGGCCGATCATCGTCGCGCTCCAGCG
AAAGCGGTCCTCGCCGAAAATGACCCAGAGCGCTGCCGGCACCTGTCCTACGAGTTGCATGATAAAGAAG
ACAGTCATAAGTGCGGCGACGATAGTCATGCCCCGCGCCCACCGGAAGGAGCTGACTGGGTTGAAGGCTC
TCAAGGGCATCGGTCGAGATCCCGGTGCCTAATGAGTGAGCTAACTTACATTAATTGCGTTGCGCTCACT
GCCCGCTTTCCAGTCGGGAAACCTGTCGTGCCAGCTGCATTAATGAATCGGCCAACGCGCGGGGAGAGGC
GGTTTGCGTATTGGGCGCCAGGGTGGTTTTTCTTTTCACCAGTGAGACGGGCAACAGCTGATTGCCCTTC
ACCGCCTGGCCCTGAGAGAGTTGCAGCAAGCGGTCCACGCTGGTTTGCCCCAGCAGGCGAAAATCCTGTT
TGATGGTGGTTAACGGCGGGATATAACATGAGCTGTCTTCGGTATCGTCGTATCCCACTACCGAGATATC
CGCACCAACGCGCAGCCCGGACTCGGTAATGGCGCGCATTGCGCCCAGCGCCATCTGATCGTTGGCAACC
AGCATCGCAGTGGGAACGATGCCCTCATTCAGCATTTGCATGGTTTGTTGAAAACCGGACATGGCACTCC
AGTCGCCTTCCCGTTCCGCTATCGGCTGAATTTGATTGCGAGTGAGATATTTATGCCAGCCAGCCAGACG
CAGACGCGCCGAGACAGAACTTAATGGGCCCGCTAACAGCGCGATTTGCTGGTGACCCAATGCGACCAGA
TGCTCCACGCCCAGTCGCGTACCGTCTTCATGGGAGAAAATAATACTGTTGATGGGTGTCTGGTCAGAGA
CATCAAGAAATAACGCCGGAACATTAGTGCAGGCAGCTTCCACAGCAATGGCATCCTGGTCATCCAGCGG
ATAGTTAATGATCAGCCCACTGACGCGTTGCGCGAGAAGATTGTGCACCGCCGCTTTACAGGCTTCGACG
CCGCTTCGTTCTACCATCGACACCACCACGCTGGCACCCAGTTGATCGGCGCGAGATTTAATCGCCGCGA
CAATTTGCGACGGCGCGTGCAGGGCCAGACTGGAGGTGGCAACGCCAATCAGCAACGACTGTTTGCCCGC
CAGTTGTTGTGCCACGCGGTTGGGAATGTAATTCAGCTCCGCCATCGCCGCTTCCACTTTTTCCCGCGTT
TTCGCAGAAACGTGGCTGGCCTGGTTCACCACGCGGGAAACGGTCTGATAAGAGACACCGGCATACTCTG
CGACATCGTATAACGTTACTGGTTTCACATTCACCACCCTGAATTGACTCTCTTCCGGGCGCTATCATGC
CATACCGCGAAAGGTTTTGCGCCATTCGATGGTGTCCGGGATCTCGACGCTCTCCCTTATGCGACTCCTG
CATTAGGAAGCAGCCCAGTAGTAGGTTGAGGCCGTTGAGCACCGCCGCCGCAAGGAATGGTGCATGCAAG
GAGATGGCGCCCAACAGTCCCCCGGCCACGGGGCCTGCCACCATACCCACGCCGAAACAAGCGCTCATGA
GCCCGAAGTGGCGAGCCCGATCTTCCCCATCGGTGATGTCGGCGATATAGGCGCCAGCAACCGCACCTGT
GGCGCCGGTGATGCCGGCCACGATGCGTCCGGCGTAGAGGATCGAGATCTCGATCCCGCGAAATTAATAC
GACTCACTATAGGGGAATTGTGAGCGGATAACAATTCCCCTCTAGAAATAATTTTGTTTAACTTTAAGAA
GGAGATATACCATGCATCATCATCATCATCACGAAAACTTGTATTTCCAGGGCATGTCTTTTATCAAGGT
AGGTATAAAAATGGGTGGCTTAACTAGCGAGCAATATCATAGTCAAGTAGTCGGTAAAATCGGATATATC
GCCAGATGCATGCAAACTATAGATCCTGAAAATAATTTGAAAAAAATAAGGGAAGATTACCAAGATGTAT
TGATATGGGCAGAGAAAAATTATCGTTTTGAGGAAATATTGGAAGCCAGCAAATCTGGAAAATGCCCTAA
TGATCTGGATGCATTAAGTCGACGATCGCTAATACTCCAAGAATTGCTGCGGCTTGTTTCATCAATTAGT
CCCTTTAAAATGAAATTAGACCTGATTGAGTCTCAATATGAGAAAATGAAGCAGCATGTGAATTTATGGA
AAAGTGATTACCATGTAAAACTAAATCAACTGAATCAATTAACAGATTACCTCAAAAATGCAGCACCAAC
TCCTAAAAATAATTTTCTAAGAGCAATGACCTCTGTATTGCAGATGCAGATAGCCCAATATGGGATTACA
GAAGATAATGAAGGCATCAACCAGTTGTTTAAACTGGGATTGCATTTGCTCGCAATGGCTAACGAAAAAA
TAGATGAACAATATCACCTGTTTAAAGGGTATGTAAAAGATCAGCCTGAAGAATCTCCTTTTGAAGGTAT
TTTGCCTGCGGAAGACCAGAAAATTTTAGTTAAAACTATGATAGATTATGCAATGCCGAAGCTTTCAAGC
AAGGTTTTACAAGATAAATTATCGGCACTATCCAGTTCTGATGTATTAACAAAAACATTACTTGATAGCA
TCGACAGAATTGTTAAAGAAAACGAAAAATTAAATGCTTTAAGCAAAGACTACAAAGACCATGACGGTGA
TTATAAAGATCATGATATCGATTACAAGGATGACGATGACAAGTGAGTCAAATTAGGTAAATTTGGCCTG
GATATCAGGGAAATTGAAGTGATTTACTCTCAAGCTCTGAAAATATCACCACAAGATGCTTTGCAATATA
CTGCTCAACAATGTGATGCCCAATTATTAAGCATGGCATTTCCTGATTCCCAAAATTACATTATTGAATC
TATATCGAACAAAAAGGTCAAGACCATTGCAGAGCTAATCCATAGTAAAGAATTTATTTATCAAATTATT
AAGACAGAAGTTTTTAAACAAGTTGATCCTAATGAGAAAATTCGACTACAAGCTGCGACAGAATTGTATC
AGCTTCTTGGGAGAATAATGGATAAACAGATTAATCTTTTTACCAAGATGAATCTCGAACAAATTAATGA
ATATATTCAAACCAAAACCAAAGCAATCCTGGACAAAATTCCTGAAAGAGTTGAGTTATTAACTTTTATG
GGCTTTGAAATTCCAACTTTCAAGGGAATTGAGACACTTATGACCGACATCTCCCATTCTCAGGATAATG
AAACTCTGGCGATAGCCCAAGAATTTTATACAAATATAAAAAATGCAAAGAACCAATTGTTGGGTGATAA
ACTGATTGAAGACATTACTCCACAGGATGTAGAGAAATTTTTTAATCAATGTAGTCAATACGGTTCAGAA
GCAGCTGAAAAGTTAGCTGACAATCGTCCGGTATTGACAAAAATAGCCGATATTTTGACAGCCATTGCCC
GTTGGGCGATTAGTTTAATAGGTTTCAATACGCCACCGCAGTTTTTGGCTCCAACCAGAACCTGTGTGGA
TCAGGTATCTGATGAAATCACTAAAATTAAACTCAAACTTGAAGATACTTTGGGAAGCTTGCAAAAAGTA
CAGGAAGAAAGCCTAAGCCTTTAAGGATCCGAATTCGAGCTCCGTCGACAAGCTTGCGGCCGCACTCGAG
CACCACCACCACCACCACTGAGATCCGGCTGCTAACAAAGCCCGAAAGGAAGCTGAGTTGGCTGCTGCCA
CCGCTGAGCAATAACTAGCATAACCCCTTGGGGCCTCTAAACGGGTCTTGAGGGGTTTTTTGCTGAAAGG
AGGAACTATATCCGGATTGGCGAATGGG
[124 nt withheld, positions 5349-5472]
CGCCGGCTTTCCCCGTCAAGCA
[70 nt withheld, positions 5495-5564]
A
[49 nt withheld, positions 5566-5614]
CCTTTGACGTTGGAGTCCACGTTCTTT
[37 nt withheld, positions 5642-5678]
ACCCTATCTCGGTCTATTCTTTTGATTTATAAGGGATTTTGCCGATTTCGGCCTATTGGTTAAAAAATGA
GCTGATTTAACAAAAATTTAACGCGAATTTTAACAAAATATTAACGCTTACAATTTAGGTGGCACTTTTC
GGGGAAATGTGCGCGGAACCCCTATTTGTTTATTTTTCTAAATACATTCAAATATGTATCCGCTCATGAA
TTAATTCTTAGAAAAACTCATCGAGCATCAAATGAAACTGCAATTTATTCATATCAGGATTATCAATACC
ATATTTTTGAAAAAGCCGTTTCTGTAATGAAGGAGAAAACTCACCGAGGCAGTTCCATAGGATGGCAAGA
TCCTGGTATCGGTCTGCGATTCCGACTCGTCCAACATCAATACAACCTATTAATTTCCCCTCGTCAAAAA
TAAGGTTATCAAGTGAGAAATCACCATGAGTGACGACTGAATCCGGTGAGAATGGCAAAAGTTTATGCAT
TTCTTTCCAGACTTGTTCAACAGGCCAGCCATTACGCTCGTCATCAAAATCACTCGCATCAACCAAACCG
TTATTCATTCGTGATTGCGCCTGAGCGAGACGAAATACGCGATCGCTGTTAAAAGGACAATTACAAACAG
GAATCGAATGCAACCGGCGCAGGAACACTGCCAGCGCATCAACAATATTTTCACCTGAATCAGGATATTC
TTCTAATACCTGGAATGCTGTTTTCCCGGGGATCGCAGTGGTGAGTAACCATGCATCATCAGGAGTACGG
ATAAAATGCTTGATGGTCGGAAGAGGCATAAATTCCGTCAGCCAGTTTAGTCTGACCATCTCATCTGTAA
CATCATTGGCAACGCTACCTTTGCCATGTTTCAGAAACAACTCTGGCGCATCGGGCTTCCCATACAATCG
ATAGATTGTCGCACCTGATTGCCCGACATTATCGCGAGCCCATTTATACCCATATAAATCAGCATCCATG
TTGGAATTTAATCGCGGCCTAGAGCAAGACGTTTCCCGTTGAATATGGCTCATAACACCCCTTGTATTAC
TGTTTATGTAAGCAGACAGTTTTATTGTTCATGACCAAAATCCCTTAACGTGAGTTTTCGTTCCACTGAG
CGTCAGACCCCGTAGAAAAGATCAAAGGATCTTCTTGAGATCCTTTTTTTCTGCGCGTAATCTGCTGCTT
GCAAACAAAAAAACCACCGCTACCAGCGGTGGTTTGTTTGCCGGATCAAGAGCTACCAACTCTTTTTCCG
AAGGTAACTGGCTTCAGCAGAGCGCAGATACCAAATACTGTCCTTCTAGTGTAGCCGTAGTTAGGCCACC
ACTTCAAGAACTCTGTAGCACCGCCTACATACCTCGCTCTGCTAATCCTGTTACCAGTGGCTGCTGCCAG
TGGCGATAAGTCGTGTCTTACCGG
Features (pLannotate 1.2.2; 20 found; start..end, strand, type, name):
    505..644     -  misc_feature   bom: basis of mobility region from pBR322
    746..937     -  CDS            rop: Rop protein, which maintains plasmids at low copy number; rop
    954..1334    +  CDS            YPB1_ECOLX: Protein predicted: Swiss-Prot protein existence level 4. From Escherichia coli.
   1406..1697    -  CDS            TcR (fragment): tetracycline efflux protein; tet; confers resistance to tetracycline
   1712..1733    -  protein_bind   CAP binding site: CAP binding activates transcription in the presence of cAMP. E. coli catabolite activator protein
   1746..2828    -  CDS            lacI: lac repressor; lacI; The lac repressor binds to the lac operator to inhibit transcription in E. coli. This inhibition can be relieved by adding lactose or isopropyl-β-D-thiogalactopyranoside (IPTG).
   2829..2906    -  promoter       lacI promoter: lacI
   2914..3193    -  CDS            TcR (fragment): tetracycline efflux protein; tet; confers resistance to tetracycline
   3215..3233    +  promoter       T7 promoter: promoter for bacteriophage T7 RNA polymerase
   3234..3258    +  protein_bind   lac operator: The lac repressor binds to the lac operator to inhibit transcription in E. coli. This inhibition can be relieved by adding lactose or isopropyl-β-D-thiogalactopyranoside (IPTG). lac repressor encoded by lacI
   3273..3295    +  RBS            RBS: efficient ribosome binding site from bacteriophage T7 gene 10 (Olins and Rangwala, 1989)
   3303..3321    +  CDS            capTEV™ (fragment): composite tag for in vivo biotinylation, TEV protease cleavage, and 6xHis tagging
   4178..4243    +  CDS            3xFLAG: three tandem FLAG® epitope tags, followed by an enterokinase cleavage site
   5181..5198    +  CDS            9xHis (fragment): 9xHis affinity tag
   5208..5257    +  CDS            SET1 (fragment): solubility-enhancement tag derived from T7 phage gene 10B
   5265..5312    +  terminator     T7 terminator: transcription terminator for bacteriophage T7 RNA polymerase
   5349..5804    +  rep_origin     f1 ori (sequence partly withheld): f1 bacteriophage origin of replication; arrow indicates direction of (+) strand synthesis
   5830..5887    +  promoter       AmpR promoter (fragment): bla
   5896..6711    -  CDS            KanR: aminoglycoside phosphotransferase; aph(3')-Ia; confers resistance to kanamycin in bacteria or G418 (Geneticin®) in eukaryotes
   6833..319     +  rep_origin     ori (across the origin): high-copy-number ColE1/pMB1/pBR322/pUC origin of replication
