[The description below was written by a language model from this plasmid's Addgene catalogue record and pLannotate feature annotations shown in this document.]
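Description:
pSAB35 is a 7,102 bp bacterial expression plasmid built on the pET28a(+) backbone for producing a truncated form of the Legionella pneumophila effector protein SidK in E. coli. It replicates from a ColE1/pBR322-type origin accompanied by the rop gene and bom region, is selected with kanamycin through the aph(3')-Ia resistance gene, and also carries an f1 phage origin. The short tetracycline-resistance fragments and the AmpR promoter fragment in the annotation are non-functional backbone remnants or partial matches rather than working markers.

Expression is driven by the T7 promoter with an adjacent lac operator and the T7 gene 10 ribosome binding site. The plasmid-borne lacI gene supplies the repressor, so transcription requires a host providing T7 RNA polymerase and is induced with IPTG. The T7 terminator closes the unit. The encoded protein is SidK residues 1–278 with an N-terminal 6xHis tag that can be removed by cleavage at a TEV protease site, and a C-terminal 3xFLAG epitope. The plasmid was made by inserting the 3xFLAG sequence and a stop codon after residue 278 of a full-length SidK(1–573) clone, so the coding sequence for residues 279–573 remains downstream, untagged. This explains why the plasmid is larger than the backbone plus the 945 bp insert. A downstream His-tag match just before the terminator appears to be the vector's C-terminal tag region, which lies beyond the introduced stop codon.

The two tags allow nickel-affinity purification of SidK(1–278) and subsequent use of the FLAG epitope for capture or detection. The associated publication concerns the structure of mammalian brain V-ATPase, although the record does not spell out how the protein was used in that work.
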