Addgene plasmid #175787: pSAB35
Purpose: Expresses Legionella pneumophila SidK (1-278) with a cleavable N-terminal His tag (TEV site) and C-terminal 3xFLAG tag
Depositing lab: John Rubinstein. Depositing organization: Hospital for Sick Children. Publication: Structure of V-ATPase from the mammalian brain. Abbas YM, Wu D, Bueler SA, Robinson CV, Rubinstein JL. Science. 2020 Mar 13;367(6483):1240-1246. doi: 10.1126/science.aaz2924. PubMed 32165585.
Backbone
  Vector backbone: pET28a(+)
  Backbone size w/o insert (bp): 5369
  Total vector size (bp): 7102
  Vector type: Bacterial Expression
Growth in bacteria
  Bacterial resistance: Kanamycin, 50 μg/mL
  Growth temperature: 37°C
  Growth strain: DH5alpha
  Copy number: Unknown
Gene/Insert
  Gene/Insert name: SidK (1-278)
  Species: L. pneumophila
  Insert size (bp): 945
  Tag / fusion protein: 6xHis TEV (N terminal on insert); 3xFLAG (C terminal on insert)
Terms and licenses: Academic/Nonprofit Terms; Industry Terms: Not Available to Industry
Depositor comments: pSAB35 was generated by inserting a 3xFLAG tag and a stop codon after residue 278 of full length SidK(1-573) in pET28a(+). There remains a second insert encoding SidK(279 - 573), without any tags, in pSAB35.
How to cite: pSAB35 was a gift from John Rubinstein (Addgene plasmid # 175787 ; http://n2t.net/addgene:175787 ; RRID:Addgene_175787)
